Addgene plasmid #153015: TMPRSS2 g1 + Cas9
Purpose: A guide RNA targeting TMPRSS2 in a lentiviral plasmid co-expressing Cas9 and TagBFP2
Depositing lab: Jason Sheltzer. Depositing organization: Cold Spring Harbor Laboratory.
Backbone
  Vector backbone: Lenti-Cas9-gRNA-TagBFP2 (Addgene #124774)
  Vector type: Lentiviral, CRISPR
  Selectable markers: TagBFP2
Growth in bacteria
  Bacterial resistance: Ampicillin, 100 μg/mL
  Growth temperature: 37°C
  Growth strain: NEB Stable
  Copy number: High Copy
Gene/Insert
  Gene/Insert name: Cas9 + TMPRSS2 gRNA
  gRNA/shRNA sequence: GCATTGGACGGCATTTGCG
  Species: H. sapiens (human)
  Tag / fusion protein: TagBFP2
Terms and licenses: Academic/Nonprofit Terms; Industry Terms: Not Available to Industry
How to cite: TMPRSS2 g1 + Cas9 was a gift from Jason Sheltzer (Addgene plasmid # 153015 ; http://n2t.net/addgene:153015 ; RRID:Addgene_153015)
