[The description below was written by a language model from this plasmid's Addgene catalogue record and the feature table of its GenBank file.]
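Description:
TMPRSS2 g1 + Cas9 is an 11.3 kb all-in-one lentiviral CRISPR plasmid built on the Lenti-Cas9-gRNA-TagBFP2 backbone. It carries a single guide RNA against human TMPRSS2 together with Cas9 and a blue fluorescent marker. It is maintained in E. coli through a high-copy ColE1/pUC-type origin with ampicillin selection (AmpR, beta-lactamase). An f1 origin, an SV40 origin and standard lac, T3 and T7 sequencing and promoter elements are also present in the backbone.

The transfer cassette has a third-generation, self-inactivating layout. An RSV promoter drives a truncated HIV-1 5' LTR, followed by the Psi packaging signal, the RRE for Rev-dependent RNA export, the cPPT/CTS, a WPRE to enhance transcript expression, and a U3-deleted 3' LTR with a downstream SV40 poly(A) signal. Within it, a human U6 Pol III promoter is annotated on the complementary strand, in the opposite orientation to the Cas9 unit. It presumably drives the guide, although the guide and scaffold are not annotated as separate features in the table. An EF-1-alpha core promoter drives a Kozak-initiated open reading frame encoding FLAG-tagged Streptococcus pyogenes Cas9, flanked by SV40 and nucleoplasmin nuclear localization signals. This is linked by a P2A ribosome-skipping peptide to TagBFP2 (annotated as TagBFP), so nuclease and fluorophore are made as separate proteins from one transcript.

No mammalian drug-resistance gene is present, so transduced cells are identified or sorted by blue fluorescence. The construct is intended for knocking out TMPRSS2 in human cells and belongs to a plasmid set targeting SARS-CoV-2 host genes.
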