LOCUS       Exported 11316 bp ds-DNA circular SYN 12-MAY-2021
DEFINITION  A guide RNA targeting TMPRSS2 in a lentiviral plasmid co-expressing
            Cas9 and TagBFP2.
ACCESSION   .
VERSION     .
KEYWORDS    TMPRSS2 g1 + Cas9
SOURCE      synthetic DNA construct
  ORGANISM  synthetic DNA construct
REFERENCE   1 (bases 1 to 11316)
  TITLE     CRISPR plasmids to knock out SARS-CoV-2 host genes
  JOURNAL   Unpublished
REFERENCE   2 (bases 1 to 11316)
  AUTHORS   .
  TITLE     Direct Submission
  JOURNAL   Exported May 12, 2021 from SnapGene Server 1.1.58
            http://www.snapgene.com
FEATURES             Location/Qualifiers
     source          1..11316
                     /organism="synthetic DNA construct"
                     /mol_type="other DNA"
     primer_bind     132..151
                     /label=pBR322ori-F
                     /note="pBR322 origin, forward primer"
     primer_bind     385..402
                     /label=L4440
                     /note="L4440 vector, forward primer"
     protein_bind    519..540
                     /label=CAP binding site
                     /bound_moiety="E. coli catabolite activator protein"
                     /note="CAP binding activates transcription in the presence
                     of cAMP."
     promoter        555..585
                     /label=lac promoter
                     /note="promoter for the E. coli lac operon"
     protein_bind    593..609
                     /label=lac operator
                     /bound_moiety="lac repressor encoded by lacI"
                     /note="The lac repressor binds to the lac operator to
                     inhibit transcription in E. coli. This inhibition can be
                     relieved by adding lactose or
                     isopropyl-beta-D-thiogalactopyranoside (IPTG)."
     primer_bind     598..620
                     /label=M13/pUC Reverse
                     /note="In lacZ gene"
     primer_bind     617..633
                     /label=M13 rev
                     /note="common sequencing primer, one of multiple similar
                     variants"
     primer_bind     617..633
                     /label=M13 Reverse
                     /note="In lacZ gene. Also called M13-rev"
     primer_bind     652..672
                     /label=T3
                     /note="T3 promoter, forward primer"
     promoter        654..672
                     /label=T3 promoter
                     /note="promoter for bacteriophage T3 RNA polymerase"
     promoter        700..926
                     /label=RSV promoter
                     /note="Rous sarcoma virus enhancer/promoter"
     LTR             927..1107
                     /label=5' LTR (truncated)
                     /note="truncated 5' long terminal repeat (LTR) from HIV-1"
     misc_feature    1154..1279
                     /label=HIV-1 Psi
                     /note="packaging signal of human immunodeficiency virus
                     type 1"
     misc_feature    1772..2005
                     /label=RRE
                     /note="The Rev response element (RRE) of HIV-1 allows for
                     Rev-dependent mRNA export from the nucleus to the
                     cytoplasm."
     promoter        complement(2191..2431)
                     /label=U6 promoter
                     /note="RNA polymerase III promoter for human U6 snRNA"
     primer_bind     complement(2241..2260)
                     /label=LKO.1 5'
                     /note="Human U6 promoter, forward primer"
     primer_bind     complement(2411..2431)
                     /label=hU6-F
                     /note="Human U6 promoter, forward primer"
     misc_feature    2438..2555
                     /label=cPPT/CTS
                     /note="central polypurine tract and central termination
                     sequence of HIV-1"
     promoter        2624..2835
                     /label=EF-1-alpha core promoter
                     /note="core promoter for human elongation factor
                     EF-1-alpha"
     regulatory      2855..2864
                     /regulatory_class="other"
                     /note="vertebrate consensus sequence for strong initiation
                     of translation (Kozak, 1987)"
     CDS             2864..2887
                     /codon_start=1
                     /product="FLAG(R) epitope tag, followed by an enterokinase
                     cleavage site"
                     /label=FLAG
                     /translation="DYKDDDDK"
     CDS             2894..2914
                     /codon_start=1
                     /product="nuclear localization signal of SV40 (simian virus
                     40) large T antigen"
                     /label=SV40 NLS
                     /translation="PKKKRKV"
     CDS             2939..7039
                     /codon_start=1
                     /product="Cas9 (Csn1) endonuclease from the Streptococcus
                     pyogenes Type II CRISPR/Cas system"
                     /label=Cas9
                     /note="generates RNA-guided double strand breaks in DNA"
                     /translation="DKKYSIGLDIGTNSVGWAVITDEYKVPSKKFKVLGNTDRHSIKKN
                     LIGALLFDSGETAEATRLKRTARRRYTRRKNRICYLQEIFSNEMAKVDDSFFHRLEESF
                     LVEEDKKHERHPIFGNIVDEVAYHEKYPTIYHLRKKLVDSTDKADLRLIYLALAHMIKF
                     RGHFLIEGDLNPDNSDVDKLFIQLVQTYNQLFEENPINASGVDAKAILSARLSKSRRLE
                     NLIAQLPGEKKNGLFGNLIALSLGLTPNFKSNFDLAEDAKLQLSKDTYDDDLDNLLAQI
                     GDQYADLFLAAKNLSDAILLSDILRVNTEITKAPLSASMIKRYDEHHQDLTLLKALVRQ
                     QLPEKYKEIFFDQSKNGYAGYIDGGASQEEFYKFIKPILEKMDGTEELLVKLNREDLLR
                     KQRTFDNGSIPHQIHLGELHAILRRQEDFYPFLKDNREKIEKILTFRIPYYVGPLARGN
                     SRFAWMTRKSEETITPWNFEEVVDKGASAQSFIERMTNFDKNLPNEKVLPKHSLLYEYF
                     TVYNELTKVKYVTEGMRKPAFLSGEQKKAIVDLLFKTNRKVTVKQLKEDYFKKIECFDS
                     VEISGVEDRFNASLGTYHDLLKIIKDKDFLDNEENEDILEDIVLTLTLFEDREMIEERL
                     KTYAHLFDDKVMKQLKRRRYTGWGRLSRKLINGIRDKQSGKTILDFLKSDGFANRNFMQ
                     LIHDDSLTFKEDIQKAQVSGQGDSLHEHIANLAGSPAIKKGILQTVKVVDELVKVMGRH
                     KPENIVIEMARENQTTQKGQKNSRERMKRIEEGIKELGSQILKEHPVENTQLQNEKLYL
                     YYLQNGRDMYVDQELDINRLSDYDVDHIVPQSFLKDDSIDNKVLTRSDKNRGKSDNVPS
                     EEVVKKMKNYWRQLLNAKLITQRKFDNLTKAERGGLSELDKAGFIKRQLVETRQITKHV
                     AQILDSRMNTKYDENDKLIREVKVITLKSKLVSDFRKDFQFYKVREINNYHHAHDAYLN
                     AVVGTALIKKYPKLESEFVYGDYKVYDVRKMIAKSEQEIGKATAKYFFYSNIMNFFKTE
                     ITLANGEIRKRPLIETNGETGEIVWDKGRDFATVRKVLSMPQVNIVKKTEVQTGGFSKE
                     SILPKRNSDKLIARKKDWDPKKYGGFDSPTVAYSVLVVAKVEKGKSKKLKSVKELLGIT
                     IMERSSFEKNPIDFLEAKGYKEVKKDLIIKLPKYSLFELENGRKRMLASAGELQKGNEL
                     ALPSKYVNFLYLASHYEKLKGSPEDNEQKQLFVEQHKHYLDEIIEQISEFSKRVILADA
                     NLDKVLSAYNKHRDKPIREQAENIIHLFTLTNLGAPAAFKYFDTTIDRKRYTSTKEVLD
                     ATLIHQSITGLYETRIDLSQLGGD"
     CDS             7040..7087
                     /codon_start=1
                     /product="bipartite nuclear localization signal from
                     nucleoplasmin"
                     /label=nucleoplasmin NLS
                     /translation="KRPAATKKAGQAKKKK"
     CDS             7103..7159
                     /codon_start=1
                     /product="2A peptide from porcine teschovirus-1
                     polyprotein"
                     /label=P2A
                     /note="Eukaryotic ribosomes fail to insert a peptide bond
                     between the Gly and Pro residues, yielding separate
                     polypeptides."
                     /translation="ATNFSLLKQAGDVEENPGP"
     CDS             7160..7861
                     /codon_start=1
                     /product="monomeric blue fluorescent protein"
                     /label=TagBFP
                     /note="mammalian codon-optimized"
                     /translation="MSELIKENMHMKLYMEGTVDNHHFKCTSEGEGKPYEGTQTMRIKV
                     VEGGPLPFAFDILATSFLYGSKTFINHTQGIPDFFKQSFPEGFTWERVTTYEDGGVLTA
                     TQDTSLQDGCLIYNVKIRGVNFTSNGPVMQKKTLGWEAFTETLYPADGGLEGRNDMALK
                     LVGGSHLIANAKTTYRSKKPAKNLKMPGVYYVDYRLERIKEANNETYVEQHEVAVARYC
                     DLPSKLGHKLN"
     misc_feature    7868..8456
                     /label=WPRE
                     /note="woodchuck hepatitis virus posttranscriptional
                     regulatory element"
     primer_bind     complement(7921..7941)
                     /label=WPRE-R
                     /note="WPRE, reverse primer"
     CDS             complement(8339..8350)
                     /codon_start=1
                     /product="Factor Xa recognition and cleavage site"
                     /label=Factor Xa site
                     /translation="IEGR"
     LTR             8528..8761
                     /label=3' LTR (Delta-U3)
                     /note="self-inactivating 3' long terminal repeat (LTR) from
                     HIV-1"
     polyA_signal    8839..8960
                     /label=SV40 poly(A) signal
                     /note="SV40 polyadenylation signal"
     primer_bind     complement(8876..8895)
                     /label=SV40pA-R
                     /note="SV40 polyA, reverse primer"
     primer_bind     8930..8949
                     /label=EBV-rev
                     /note="SV40 polyA terminator, reverse primer"
     rep_origin      9000..9135
                     /label=SV40 ori
                     /note="SV40 origin of replication"
     primer_bind     9062..9081
                     /label=SV40pro-F
                     /note="SV40 promoter/origin, forward primer"
     primer_bind     complement(9155..9174)
                     /label=T7
                     /note="T7 promoter, forward primer"
     promoter        complement(9156..9174)
                     /label=T7 promoter
                     /note="promoter for bacteriophage T7 RNA polymerase"
     primer_bind     complement(9184..9201)
                     /label=M13 Forward
                     /note="In lacZ gene. Also called M13-F20 or M13 (-21)
                     Forward"
     primer_bind     complement(9184..9200)
                     /label=M13 fwd
                     /note="common sequencing primer, one of multiple similar
                     variants"
     primer_bind     complement(9193..9215)
                     /label=M13/pUC Forward
                     /note="In lacZ gene"
     rep_origin      9342..9797
                     /direction=RIGHT
                     /label=f1 ori
                     /note="f1 bacteriophage origin of replication; arrow
                     indicates direction of (+) strand synthesis"
     primer_bind     complement(9429..9448)
                     /label=F1ori-R
                     /note="F1 origin, reverse primer"
     primer_bind     9639..9660
                     /label=F1ori-F
                     /note="F1 origin, forward primer"
     promoter        9823..9927
                     /gene="bla"
                     /label=AmpR promoter
     CDS             9928..10788
                     /codon_start=1
                     /gene="bla"
                     /product="beta-lactamase"
                     /label=AmpR
                     /note="confers resistance to ampicillin, carbenicillin, and
                     related antibiotics"
                     /translation="MSIQHFRVALIPFFAAFCLPVFAHPETLVKVKDAEDQLGARVGYI
                     ELDLNSGKILESFRPEERFPMMSTFKVLLCGAVLSRIDAGQEQLGRRIHYSQNDLVEYS
                     PVTEKHLTDGMTVRELCSAAITMSDNTAANLLLTTIGGPKELTAFLHNMGDHVTRLDRW
                     EPELNEAIPNDERDTTMPVAMATTLRKLLTGELLTLASRQQLIDWMEADKVAGPLLRSA
                     LPAGWFIADKSGAGERGSRGIIAALGPDGKPSRIVVIYTTGSQATMDERNRQIAEIGAS
                     LIKHW"
     primer_bind     complement(10146..10165)
                     /label=Amp-R
                     /note="Ampicillin resistance gene, reverse primer"
     rep_origin      10959..231
                     /direction=RIGHT
                     /label=ori
                     /note="high-copy-number ColE1/pMB1/pBR322/pUC origin of
                     replication"
ORIGIN
        1 acctacaccg aactgagata cctacagcgt gagctatgag aaagcgccac gcttcccgaa
       61 gggagaaagg cggacaggta tccggtaagc ggcagggtcg gaacaggaga gcgcacgagg
      121 gagcttccag ggggaaacgc ctggtatctt tatagtcctg tcgggtttcg ccacctctga
      181 cttgagcgtc gatttttgtg atgctcgtca ggggggcgga gcctatggaa aaacgccagc
      241 aacgcggcct ttttacggtt cctggccttt tgctggcctt ttgctcacat gttctttcct
      301 gcgttatccc ctgattctgt ggataaccgt attaccgcct ttgagtgagc tgataccgct
      361 cgccgcagcc gaacgaccga gcgcagcgag tcagtgagcg aggaagcgga agagcgccca
      421 atacgcaaac cgcctctccc cgcgcgttgg ccgattcatt aatgcagctg gcacgacagg
      481 tttcccgact ggaaagcggg cagtgagcgc aacgcaatta atgtgagtta gctcactcat
      541 taggcacccc aggctttaca ctttatgctt ccggctcgta tgttgtgtgg aattgtgagc
      601 ggataacaat ttcacacagg aaacagctat gaccatgatt acgccaagcg cgcaattaac
      661 cctcactaaa gggaacaaaa gctggagctg caagcttaat gtagtcttat gcaatactct
      721 tgtagtcttg caacatggta acgatgagtt agcaacatgc cttacaagga gagaaaaagc
      781 accgtgcatg ccgattggtg gaagtaaggt ggtacgatcg tgccttatta ggaaggcaac
      841 agacgggtct gacatggatt ggacgaacca ctgaattgcc gcattgcaga gatattgtat
      901 ttaagtgcct agctcgatac ataaacgggt ctctctggtt agaccagatc tgagcctggg
      961 agctctctgg ctaactaggg aacccactgc ttaagcctca ataaagcttg ccttgagtgc
     1021 ttcaagtagt gtgtgcccgt ctgttgtgtg actctggtaa ctagagatcc ctcagaccct
     1081 tttagtcagt gtggaaaatc tctagcagtg gcgcccgaac agggacttga aagcgaaagg
     1141 gaaaccagag gagctctctc gacgcaggac tcggcttgct gaagcgcgca cggcaagagg
     1201 cgaggggcgg cgactggtga gtacgccaaa aattttgact agcggaggct agaaggagag
     1261 agatgggtgc gagagcgtca gtattaagcg ggggagaatt agatcgcgat gggaaaaaat
     1321 tcggttaagg ccagggggaa agaaaaaata taaattaaaa catatagtat gggcaagcag
     1381 ggagctagaa cgattcgcag ttaatcctgg cctgttagaa acatcagaag gctgtagaca
     1441 aatactggga cagctacaac catcccttca gacaggatca gaagaactta gatcattata
     1501 taatacagta gcaaccctct attgtgtgca tcaaaggata gagataaaag acaccaagga
     1561 agctttagac aagatagagg aagagcaaaa caaaagtaag accaccgcac agcaagcggc
     1621 cgctgatctt cagacctgga ggaggagata tgagggacaa ttggagaagt gaattatata
     1681 aatataaagt agtaaaaatt gaaccattag gagtagcacc caccaaggca aagagaagag
     1741 tggtgcagag agaaaaaaga gcagtgggaa taggagcttt gttccttggg ttcttgggag
     1801 cagcaggaag cactatgggc gcagcgtcaa tgacgctgac ggtacaggcc agacaattat
     1861 tgtctggtat agtgcagcag cagaacaatt tgctgagggc tattgaggcg caacagcatc
     1921 tgttgcaact cacagtctgg ggcatcaagc agctccaggc aagaatcctg gctgtggaaa
     1981 gatacctaaa ggatcaacag ctcctgggga tttggggttg ctctggaaaa ctcgccattt
     2041 gtctcaagat ctagaattca aaaaaagcac cgactcggtg ccactttgct gtttccagca
     2101 aagttgataa cggactagcc ttatttaaac ttgctatgct gtttccagca tagctcttaa
     2161 accgcaaatg ccgtccaatg ccggtgtttc gtcctttcca caagatatat aaagccaaga
     2221 aatcgaaata ctttcaagtt acggtaagca tatgatagtc cattttaaaa cataatttta
     2281 aaactgcaaa ctacccaaga aattattact ttctacgtca cgtattttgt actaatatct
     2341 ttgtgtttac agtcaaatta attctaatta tctctctaac agccttgtat cgtatatgca
     2401 aatatgaagg aatcatggga aataggccct cccacaattt taaaagaaaa ggggggattg
     2461 gggggtacag tgcaggggaa agaatagtag acataatagc aacagacata caaactaaag
     2521 aattacaaaa acaaattaca aaaattcaaa attttcgggt ttattacagg gacagcagag
     2581 atccactttg gcgccggctc gagtggctcc ggtgcccgtc agtgggcaga gcgcacatcg
     2641 cccacagtcc ccgagaagtt ggggggaggg gtcggcaatt gaaccggtgc ctagagaagg
     2701 tggcgcgggg taaactggga aagtgatgtc gtgtactggc tccgcctttt tcccgagggt
     2761 gggggagaac cgtatataag tgcagtagtc gccgtgaacg ttctttttcg caacgggttt
     2821 gccgccagaa cacaggtgtc gtgacgcggg atccgccacc atggattaca aagacgatga
     2881 cgataagatg gccccaaaga agaagcggaa ggtcggtatc cacggagtcc cagcagccga
     2941 caagaagtac agcatcggcc tggacatcgg caccaactct gtgggctggg ccgtgatcac
     3001 cgacgagtac aaggtgccca gcaagaaatt caaggtgctg ggcaacaccg accggcacag
     3061 catcaagaag aacctgatcg gagccctgct gttcgacagc ggcgaaacag ccgaggccac
     3121 ccggctgaag agaaccgcca gaagaagata caccagacgg aagaaccgga tctgctatct
     3181 gcaagagatc ttcagcaacg agatggccaa ggtggacgac agcttcttcc acagactgga
     3241 agagtccttc ctggtggaag aggataagaa gcacgagcgg caccccatct tcggcaacat
     3301 cgtggacgag gtggcctacc acgagaagta ccccaccatc taccacctga gaaagaaact
     3361 ggtggacagc accgacaagg ccgacctgcg gctgatctat ctggccctgg cccacatgat
     3421 caagttccgg ggccacttcc tgatcgaggg cgacctgaac cccgacaaca gcgacgtgga
     3481 caagctgttc atccagctgg tgcagaccta caaccagctg ttcgaggaaa accccatcaa
     3541 cgccagcggc gtggacgcca aggccatcct gtctgccaga ctgagcaaga gcagacggct
     3601 ggaaaatctg atcgcccagc tgcccggcga gaagaagaat ggcctgttcg gaaacctgat
     3661 tgccctgagc ctgggcctga cccccaactt caagagcaac ttcgacctgg ccgaggatgc
     3721 caaactgcag ctgagcaagg acacctacga cgacgacctg gacaacctgc tggcccagat
     3781 cggcgaccag tacgccgacc tgtttctggc cgccaagaac ctgtccgacg ccatcctgct
     3841 gagcgacatc ctgagagtga acaccgagat caccaaggcc cccctgagcg cctctatgat
     3901 caagagatac gacgagcacc accaggacct gaccctgctg aaagctctcg tgcggcagca
     3961 gctgcctgag aagtacaaag agattttctt cgaccagagc aagaacggct acgccggcta
     4021 cattgacggc ggagccagcc aggaagagtt ctacaagttc atcaagccca tcctggaaaa
     4081 gatggacggc accgaggaac tgctcgtgaa gctgaacaga gaggacctgc tgcggaagca
     4141 gcggaccttc gacaacggca gcatccccca ccagatccac ctgggagagc tgcacgccat
     4201 tctgcggcgg caggaagatt tttacccatt cctgaaggac aaccgggaaa agatcgagaa
     4261 gatcctgacc ttccgcatcc cctactacgt gggccctctg gccaggggaa acagcagatt
     4321 cgcctggatg accagaaaga gcgaggaaac catcaccccc tggaacttcg aggaagtggt
     4381 ggacaagggc gcttccgccc agagcttcat cgagcggatg accaacttcg ataagaacct
     4441 gcccaacgag aaggtgctgc ccaagcacag cctgctgtac gagtacttca ccgtgtataa
     4501 cgagctgacc aaagtgaaat acgtgaccga gggaatgaga aagcccgcct tcctgagcgg
     4561 cgagcagaaa aaggccatcg tggacctgct gttcaagacc aaccggaaag tgaccgtgaa
     4621 gcagctgaaa gaggactact tcaagaaaat cgagtgcttc gactccgtgg aaatctccgg
     4681 cgtggaagat cggttcaacg cctccctggg cacataccac gatctgctga aaattatcaa
     4741 ggacaaggac ttcctggaca atgaggaaaa cgaggacatt ctggaagata tcgtgctgac
     4801 cctgacactg tttgaggaca gagagatgat cgaggaacgg ctgaaaacct atgcccacct
     4861 gttcgacgac aaagtgatga agcagctgaa gcggcggaga tacaccggct ggggcaggct
     4921 gagccggaag ctgatcaacg gcatccggga caagcagtcc ggcaagacaa tcctggattt
     4981 cctgaagtcc gacggcttcg ccaacagaaa cttcatgcag ctgatccacg acgacagcct
     5041 gacctttaaa gaggacatcc agaaagccca ggtgtccggc cagggcgata gcctgcacga
     5101 gcacattgcc aatctggccg gcagccccgc cattaagaag ggcatcctgc agacagtgaa
     5161 ggtggtggac gagctcgtga aagtgatggg ccggcacaag cccgagaaca tcgtgatcga
     5221 aatggccaga gagaaccaga ccacccagaa gggacagaag aacagccgcg agagaatgaa
     5281 gcggatcgaa gagggcatca aagagctggg cagccagatc ctgaaagaac accccgtgga
     5341 aaacacccag ctgcagaacg agaagctgta cctgtactac ctgcagaatg ggcgggatat
     5401 gtacgtggac caggaactgg acatcaaccg gctgtccgac tacgatgtgg accatatcgt
     5461 gcctcagagc tttctgaagg acgactccat cgacaacaag gtgctgacca gaagcgacaa
     5521 gaaccggggc aagagcgaca acgtgccctc cgaagaggtc gtgaagaaga tgaagaacta
     5581 ctggcggcag ctgctgaacg ccaagctgat tacccagaga aagttcgaca atctgaccaa
     5641 ggccgagaga ggcggcctga gcgaactgga taaggccggc ttcatcaaga gacagctggt
     5701 ggaaacccgg cagatcacaa agcacgtggc acagatcctg gactcccgga tgaacactaa
     5761 gtacgacgag aatgacaagc tgatccggga agtgaaagtg atcaccctga agtccaagct
     5821 ggtgtccgat ttccggaagg atttccagtt ttacaaagtg cgcgagatca acaactacca
     5881 ccacgcccac gacgcctacc tgaacgccgt cgtgggaacc gccctgatca aaaagtaccc
     5941 taagctggaa agcgagttcg tgtacggcga ctacaaggtg tacgacgtgc ggaagatgat
     6001 cgccaagagc gagcaggaaa tcggcaaggc taccgccaag tacttcttct acagcaacat
     6061 catgaacttt ttcaagaccg agattaccct ggccaacggc gagatccgga agcggcctct
     6121 gatcgagaca aacggcgaaa ccggggagat cgtgtgggat aagggccggg attttgccac
     6181 cgtgcggaaa gtgctgagca tgccccaagt gaatatcgtg aaaaagaccg aggtgcagac
     6241 aggcggcttc agcaaagagt ctatcctgcc caagaggaac agcgataagc tgatcgccag
     6301 aaagaaggac tgggacccta agaagtacgg cggcttcgac agccccaccg tggcctattc
     6361 tgtgctggtg gtggccaaag tggaaaaggg caagtccaag aaactgaaga gtgtgaaaga
     6421 gctgctgggg atcaccatca tggaaagaag cagcttcgag aagaatccca tcgactttct
     6481 ggaagccaag ggctacaaag aagtgaaaaa ggacctgatc atcaagctgc ctaagtactc
     6541 cctgttcgag ctggaaaacg gccggaagag aatgctggcc tctgccggcg aactgcagaa
     6601 gggaaacgaa ctggccctgc cctccaaata tgtgaacttc ctgtacctgg ccagccacta
     6661 tgagaagctg aagggctccc ccgaggataa tgagcagaaa cagctgtttg tggaacagca
     6721 caagcactac ctggacgaga tcatcgagca gatcagcgag ttctccaaga gagtgatcct
     6781 ggccgacgct aatctggaca aagtgctgtc cgcctacaac aagcaccggg ataagcccat
     6841 cagagagcag gccgagaata tcatccacct gtttaccctg accaatctgg gagcccctgc
     6901 cgccttcaag tactttgaca ccaccatcga ccggaagagg tacaccagca ccaaagaggt
     6961 gctggacgcc accctgatcc accagagcat caccggcctg tacgagacac ggatcgacct
     7021 gtctcagctg ggaggcgaca agcgtcctgc tgctactaag aaagctggtc aagctaagaa
     7081 aaagaaagct agcggcagcg gcgccaccaa cttcagcctg ctgaagcagg ccggcgacgt
     7141 ggaggagaac cccggcccca tgagcgagct gattaaggag aacatgcaca tgaagctgta
     7201 catggagggc accgtggaca accatcactt caagtgcaca tccgagggcg aaggcaagcc
     7261 ctacgagggc acccagacca tgagaatcaa ggtggtcgag ggcggccctc tccccttcgc
     7321 cttcgacatc ctggctacta gcttcctcta cggcagcaag accttcatca accacaccca
     7381 gggcatcccc gacttcttca agcagtcctt ccctgagggc ttcacatggg agagagtcac
     7441 cacatacgaa gacgggggcg tgctgaccgc tacccaggac accagcctcc aggacggctg
     7501 cctcatctac aacgtcaaga tcagaggggt gaacttcaca tccaacggcc ctgtgatgca
     7561 gaagaaaaca ctcggctggg aggccttcac cgaaacgctg taccccgctg acggcggcct
     7621 ggaaggcaga aacgacatgg ccctgaagct cgtgggcggg agccatctga tcgcaaacgc
     7681 caagaccaca tatagatcca agaaacccgc taagaacctc aagatgcctg gcgtctacta
     7741 tgtggactac agactggaaa gaatcaagga ggccaacaac gagacctacg tcgagcagca
     7801 cgaggtggca gtggccagat actgcgacct ccctagcaaa ctggggcaca agcttaattg
     7861 agtcgacaat caacctctgg attacaaaat ttgtgaaaga ttgactggta ttcttaacta
     7921 tgttgctcct tttacgctat gtggatacgc tgctttaatg cctttgtatc atgctattgc
     7981 ttcccgtatg gctttcattt tctcctcctt gtataaatcc tggttgctgt ctctttatga
     8041 ggagttgtgg cccgttgtca ggcaacgtgg cgtggtgtgc actgtgtttg ctgacgcaac
     8101 ccccactggt tggggcattg ccaccacctg tcagctcctt tccgggactt tcgctttccc
     8161 cctccctatt gccacggcgg aactcatcgc cgcctgcctt gcccgctgct ggacaggggc
     8221 tcggctgttg ggcactgaca attccgtggt gttgtcgggg aaatcatcgt cctttccttg
     8281 gctgctcgcc tgtgttgcca cctggattct gcgcgggacg tccttctgct acgtcccttc
     8341 ggccctcaat ccagcggacc ttccttcccg cggcctgctg ccggctctgc ggcctcttcc
     8401 gcgtcttcgc cttcgccctc agacgagtcg gatctccctt tgggccgcct ccccgcgtcg
     8461 actttaagac caatgactta caaggcagct gtagatctta gccacttttt aaaagaaaag
     8521 gggggactgg aagggctaat tcactcccaa cgaagacaag atctgctttt tgcttgtact
     8581 gggtctctct ggttagacca gatctgagcc tgggagctct ctggctaact agggaaccca
     8641 ctgcttaagc ctcaataaag cttgccttga gtgcttcaag tagtgtgtgc ccgtctgttg
     8701 tgtgactctg gtaactagag atccctcaga cccttttagt cagtgtggaa aatctctagc
     8761 agtacgtata gtagttcatg tcatcttatt attcagtatt tataacttgc aaagaaatga
     8821 atatcagaga gtgagaggaa cttgtttatt gcagcttata atggttacaa ataaagcaat
     8881 agcatcacaa atttcacaaa taaagcattt ttttcactgc attctagttg tggtttgtcc
     8941 aaactcatca atgtatctta tcatgtctgg ctctagctat cccgccccta actccgccca
     9001 tcccgcccct aactccgccc agttccgccc attctccgcc ccatggctga ctaatttttt
     9061 ttatttatgc agaggccgag gccgcctcgg cctctgagct attccagaag tagtgaggag
     9121 gcttttttgg aggcctaggg acgtacccaa ttcgccctat agtgagtcgt attacgcgcg
     9181 ctcactggcc gtcgttttac aacgtcgtga ctgggaaaac cctggcgtta cccaacttaa
     9241 tcgccttgca gcacatcccc ctttcgccag ctggcgtaat agcgaagagg cccgcaccga
     9301 tcgcccttcc caacagttgc gcagcctgaa tggcgaatgg gnnnnnnnnn nnnnnnnnnn
     9361 nnnnnnnnnn nnnnnnnnnn nnnnnnnnnn nnnnnnnnnn nnnnnnnnnn nnnnnnnnnn
     9421 nnnnnnnnnn nnnnnnnnnn nnnnnnnnnn nnnnnnnnnn nnnnncnnnn nnnnnnnnnn
     9481 nnnnnnnnnn nnnnnnnnnn nnnnnnnnnn nnnnnnnnnn nnnnnnnnnn nnnnnnnnnn
     9541 nnnnnnnnnn nnnnnnnann nnnnnnnnnn nnnnnnnnnn nnnnnnnnnn nnnnnnnnnn
     9601 nnnnnnncct ttgacgttgg agtccacgtt ctttaatagt ggactcttgt tccaaactgg
     9661 aacaacactc aaccctatct cggtctattc ttttgattta taagggattt tgccgatttc
     9721 ggcctattgg ttaaaaaatg agctgattta acaaaaattt aacgcgaatt ttaacaaaat
     9781 attaacgctt acaatttagg tggcactttt cggggaaatg tgcgcggaac ccctatttgt
     9841 ttatttttct aaatacattc aaatatgtat ccgctcatga gacaataacc ctgataaatg
     9901 cttcaataat attgaaaaag gaagagtatg agtattcaac atttccgtgt cgcccttatt
     9961 cccttttttg cggcattttg ccttcctgtt tttgctcacc cagaaacgct ggtgaaagta
    10021 aaagatgctg aagatcagtt gggtgcacga gtgggttaca tcgaactgga tctcaacagc
    10081 ggtaagatcc ttgagagttt tcgccccgaa gaacgttttc caatgatgag cacttttaaa
    10141 gttctgctat gtggcgcggt attatcccgt attgacgccg ggcaagagca actcggtcgc
    10201 cgcatacact attctcagaa tgacttggtt gagtactcac cagtcacaga aaagcatctt
    10261 acggatggca tgacagtaag agaattatgc agtgctgcca taaccatgag tgataacact
    10321 gcggccaact tacttctgac aacgatcgga ggaccgaagg agctaaccgc ttttttgcac
    10381 aacatggggg atcatgtaac tcgccttgat cgttgggaac cggagctgaa tgaagccata
    10441 ccaaacgacg agcgtgacac cacgatgcct gtagcaatgg caacaacgtt gcgcaaacta
    10501 ttaactggcg aactacttac tctagcttcc cggcaacaat taatagactg gatggaggcg
    10561 gataaagttg caggaccact tctgcgctcg gcccttccgg ctggctggtt tattgctgat
    10621 aaatctggag ccggtgagcg tgggtctcgc ggtatcattg cagcactggg gccagatggt
    10681 aagccctccc gtatcgtagt tatctacacg acggggagtc aggcaactat ggatgaacga
    10741 aatagacaga tcgctgagat aggtgcctca ctgattaagc attggtaact gtcagaccaa
    10801 gtttactcat atatacttta gattgattta aaacttcatt tttaatttaa aaggatctag
    10861 gtgaagatcc tttttgataa tctcatgacc aaaatccctt aacgtgagtt ttcgttccac
    10921 tgagcgtcag accccgtaga aaagatcaaa ggatcttctt gagatccttt ttttctgcgc
    10981 gtaatctgct gcttgcaaac aaaaaaacca ccgctaccag cggtggtttg tttgccggat
    11041 caagagctac caactctttt tccgaaggta actggcttca gcagagcgca gataccaaat
    11101 actgttcttc tagtgtagcc gtagttaggc caccacttca agaactctgt agcaccgcct
    11161 acatacctcg ctctgctaat cctgttacca gtggctgctg ccagtggcga taagtcgtgt
    11221 cttaccgggt tggactcaag acgatagtta ccggataagg cgcagcggtc gggctgaacg
    11281 gggggttcgt gcacacagcc cagcttggag cgaacg
//
